>Addgene plasmid #200635 | G783A_pLenti-Tet-BattP(GA)-miRFP670-2A-iCasp9-2A-Hygro_rtTA3 | addgene full sequence | sequence record 394845 | Addgene NGS Result
AGGTGGCACTTTTCGGGGAAATGTGCGCGGAACCCCTATTTGTTTATTTTTCTAAATACATTCAAATATG
TATCCGCTCATGAGACAATAACCCTGATAAATGCTTCAATAATATTGAAAAAGGAAGAGTATGAGTATTC
AACATTTCCGTGTCGCCCTTATTCCCTTTTTTGCGGCATTTTGCCTTCCTGTTTTTGCTCACCCAGAAAC
GCTGGTGAAAGTAAAAGATGCTGAAGATCAGTTGGGTGCACGAGTGGGTTACATCGAACTGGATCTCAAC
AGCGGTAAGATCCTTGAGAGTTTTCGCCCCGAAGAACGTTTTCCAATGATGAGCACTTTTAAAGTTCTGC
TATGTGGCGCGGTATTATCCCGTATTGACGCCGGGCAAGAGCAACTCGGTCGCCGCATACACTATTCTCA
GAATGACTTGGTTGAGTACTCACCAGTCACAGAAAAGCATCTTACGGATGGCATGACAGTAAGAGAATTA
TGCAGTGCTGCCATAACCATGAGTGATAACACTGCGGCCAACTTACTTCTGACAACGATCGGAGGACCGA
AGGAGCTAACCGCTTTTTTGCACAACATGGGGGATCATGTAACTCGCCTTGATCGTTGGGAACCGGAGCT
GAATGAAGCCATACCAAACGACGAGCGTGACACCACGATGCCTGTAGCAATGGCAACAACGTTGCGCAAA
CTATTAACTGGCGAACTACTTACTCTAGCTTCCCGGCAACAATTAATAGACTGGATGGAGGCGGATAAAG
TTGCAGGACCACTTCTGCGCTCGGCCCTTCCGGCTGGCTGGTTTATTGCTGATAAATCTGGAGCCGGTGA
GCGTGGGTCTCGCGGTATCATTGCAGCACTGGGGCCAGATGGTAAGCCCTCCCGTATCGTAGTTATCTAC
ACGACGGGGAGTCAGGCAACTATGGATGAACGAAATAGACAGATCGCTGAGATAGGTGCCTCACTGATTA
AGCATTGGTAACTGTCAGACCAAGTTTACTCATATATACTTTAGATTGATTTAAAACTTCATTTTTAATT
TAAAAGGATCTAGGTGAAGATCCTTTTTGATAATCTCATGACCAAAATCCCTTAACGTGAGTTTTCGTTC
CACTGAGCGTCAGACCCCGTAGAAAAGATCAAAGGATCTTCTTGAGATCCTTTTTTTCTGCGCGTAATCT
GCTGCTTGCAAACAAAAAAACCACCGCTACCAGCGGTGGTTTGTTTGCCGGATCAAGAGCTACCAACTCT
TTTTCCGAAGGTAACTGGCTTCAGCAGAGCGCAGATACCAAATACTGTTCTTCTAGTGTAGCCGTAGTTA
GGCCACCACTTCAAGAACTCTGTAGCACCGCCTACATACCTCGCTCTGCTAATCCTGTTACCAGTGGCTG
CTGCCAGTGGCGATAAGTCGTGTCTTACCGGGTTGGACTCAAGACGATAGTTACCGGATAAGGCGCAGCG
GTCGGGCTGAACGGGGGGTTCGTGCACACAGCCCAGCTTGGAGCGAACGACCTACACCGAACTGAGATAC
CTACAGCGTGAGCTATGAGAAAGCGCCACGCTTCCCGAAGGGAGAAAGGCGGACAGGTATCCGGTAAGCG
GCAGGGTCGGAACAGGAGAGCGCACGAGGGAGCTTCCAGGGGGAAACGCCTGGTATCTTTATAGTCCTGT
CGGGTTTCGCCACCTCTGACTTGAGCGTCGATTTTTGTGATGCTCGTCAGGGGGGCGGAGCCTATGGAAA
AACGCCAGCAACGCGGCCTTTTTACGGTTCCTGGCCTTTTGCTGGCCTTTTGCTCACATGTTCTTTCCTG
CGTTATCCCCTGATTCTGTGGATAACCGTATTACCGCCTTTGAGTGAGCTGATACCGCTCGCCGCAGCCG
AACGACCGAGCGCAGCGAGTCAGTGAGCGAGGAAGCGGAAGAGCGCCCAATACGCAAACCGCCTCTCCCC
GCGCGTTGGCCGATTCATTAATGCAGCTGGCACGACAGGTTTCCCGACTGGAAAGCGGGCAGTGAGCGCA
ACGCAATTAATGTGAGTTAGCTCACTCATTAGGCACCCCAGGCTTTACACTTTATGCTTCCGGCTCGTAT
GTTGTGTGGAATTGTGAGCGGATAACAATTTCACACAGGAAACAGCTATGACCATGATTACGCCAAGCGC
GCAATTAACCCTCACTAAAGGGAACAAAAGCTGGAGCTGCAAGCTTAATGTAGTCTTATGCAATACTCTT
GTAGTCTTGCAACATGGTAACGATGAGTTAGCAACATGCCTTACAAGGAGAGAAAAAGCACCGTGCATGC
CGATTGGTGGAAGTAAGGTGGTACGATCGTGCCTTATTAGGAAGGCAACAGACGGGTCTGACATGGATTG
GACGAACCACTGAATTGCCGCATTGCAGAGATATTGTATTTAAGTGCCTAGCTCGATACATAAACGGGTC
TCTCTGGTTAGACCAGATCTGAGCCTGGGAGCTCTCTGGCTAACTAGGGAACCCACTGCTTAAGCCTCAA
TAAAGCTTGCCTTGAGTGCTTCAAGTAGTGTGTGCCCGTCTGTTGTGTGACTCTGGTAACTAGAGATCCC
TCAGACCCTTTTAGTCAGTGTGGAAAATCTCTAGCAGTGGCGCCCGAACAGGGACTTGAAAGCGAAAGGG
AAACCAGAGGAGCTCTCTCGACGCAGGACTCGGCTTGCTGAAGCGCGCACGGCAAGAGGCGAGGGGCGGC
GACTGGTGAGTACGCCAAAAATTTTGACTAGCGGAGGCTAGAAGGAGAGAGATGGGTGCGAGAGCGTCAG
TATTAAGCGGGGGAGAATTAGATCGCGATGGGAAAAAATTCGGTTAAGGCCAGGGGGAAAGAAAAAATAT
AAATTAAAACATATAGTATGGGCAAGCAGGGAGCTAGAACGATTCGCAGTTAATCCTGGCCTGTTAGAAA
CATCAGAAGGCTGTAGACAAATACTGGGACAGCTACAACCATCCCTTCAGACAGGATCAGAAGAACTTAG
ATCATTATATAATACAGTAGCAACCCTCTATTGTGTGCATCAAAGGATAGAGATAAAAGACACCAAGGAA
GCTTTAGACAAGATAGAGGAAGAGCAAAACAAAAGTAAGACCACCGCACAGCAAGCGGCCGCTGATCTTC
AGACCTGGAGGAGGAGATATGAGGGACAATTGGAGAAGTGAATTATATAAATATAAAGTAGTAAAAATTG
AACCATTAGGAGTAGCACCCACCAAGGCAAAGAGAAGAGTGGTGCAGAGAGAAAAAAGAGCAGTGGGAAT
AGGAGCTTTGTTCCTTGGGTTCTTGGGAGCAGCAGGAAGCACTATGGGCGCAGCGTCAATGACGCTGACG
GTACAGGCCAGACAATTATTGTCTGGTATAGTGCAGCAGCAGAACAATTTGCTGAGGGCTATTGAGGCGC
AACAGCATCTGTTGCAACTCACAGTCTGGGGCATCAAGCAGCTCCAGGCAAGAATCCTGGCTGTGGAAAG
ATACCTAAAGGATCAACAGCTCCTGGGGATTTGGGGTTGCTCTGGAAAACTCATTTGCACCACTGCTGTG
CCTTGGAATGCTAGTTGGAGTAATAAATCTCTGGAACAGATTTGGAATCACACGACCTGGATGGAGTGGG
ACAGAGAAATTAACAATTACACAAGCTTAATACACTCCTTAATTGAAGAATCGCAAAACCAGCAAGAAAA
GAATGAACAAGAATTATTGGAATTAGATAAATGGGCAAGTTTGTGGAATTGGTTTAACATAACAAATTGG
CTGTGGTATATAAAATTATTCATAATGATAGTAGGAGGCTTGGTAGGTTTAAGAATAGTTTTTGCTGTAC
TTTCTATAGTGAATAGAGTTAGGCAGGGATATTCACCATTATCGTTTCAGACCCACCTCCCAACCCCGAG
GGGACCCGACAGGCCCGAAGGAATAGAAGAAGAAGGTGGAGAGAGAGACAGAGACAGATCCATTCGATTA
GTGAACGGATCTCGACGGTATCGGTTAACTTTTAAAAGAAAAGGGGGGATTGGGGGGTACAGTGCAGGGG
AAAGAATAGTAGACATAATAGCAACAGACATACAAACTAAAGAATTACAAAAACAAATTACAAAATTCAA
AATTTTATCGATAAGCTTGGGAGTTCAGGGACAGCAGAGATCCAGTTTATCGGATGTTTATAAATTGCGA
TGAGGCCCTTTCGTCTTCAGCAGAGATCCAGTTTATCGATATTAAGGCTTATGCGATGAGGCCCTTTCGT
CTTCACTCGAGTTTACTCCCTATCAGTGATAGAGAACGTATGAAGAGTTTACTCCCTATCAGTGATAGAG
AACGTATGCAGACTTTACTCCCTATCAGTGATAGAGAACGTATAAGGAGTTTACTCCCTATCAGTGATAG
AGAACGTATGACCAGTTTACTCCCTATCAGTGATAGAGAACGTATCTACAGTTTACTCCCTATCAGTGAT
AGAGAACGTATATCCAGTTTACTCCCTATCAGTGATAGAGAACGTATGTCGAGGTAGGCGTGTACGGTGG
GCGCCTATAAAAGCAGAGCTCGTTTAGTGAACCGTCAGATCGCCTGGAGCAATTCCACAACACTTTTGTC
TTATACTTGGGTTTGTCTGGTCAACCACCGCGGACTCAGTGGTGTACGGTACAAACCGCCACCATGGTAG
CAGGTCATGCCTCTGGCAGCCCCGCATTCGGGACCGCCTCTCATTCGAATTGCGAACATGAAGAGATCCA
CCTCGCCGGCTCGATCCAGCCGCATGGCGCGCTTCTGGTCGTCAGCGAACATGATCATCGCGTCATCCAG
GCCAGCGCCAACGCCGCGGAATTTCTGAATCTCGGAAGCGTACTCGGCGTTCCGCTCGCCGAGATCGACG
GCGATCTGTTGATCAAGATCCTGCCGCATCTCGATCCCACCGCCGAAGGCATGCCGGTCGCGGTGCGCTG
CCGGATCGGCAATCCCTCTACGGAGTACTGCGGTCTGATGCATCGGCCTCCGGAAGGCGGGCTGATCATC
GAACTCGAACGTGCCGGCCCGTCGATCGATCTGTCAGGCACGCTGGCGCCGGCGCTGGAGCGGATCCGCA
CGGCGGGTTCACTGCGCGCGCTGTGCGATGACACCGTGCTGCTGTTTCAGCAGTGCACCGGCTACGACCG
GGTGATGGTGTATCGTTTCGATGAGCAAGGCCACGGCCTGGTATTCTCCGAGTGCCATGTGCCTGGGCTC
GAATCCTATTTCGGCAACCGCTATCCGTCGTCGACTGTCCCGCAGATGGCGCGGCAGCTGTACGTGCGGC
AGCGCGTCCGCGTGCTGGTCGACGTCACCTATCAGCCGGTGCCGCTGGAGCCGCGGCTGTCGCCGCTGAC
CGGGCGCGATCTCGACATGTCGGGCTGCTTCCTGCGCTCGATGTCGCCATGCCATCTGCAGTTCCTGAAG
GACATGGGCGTGCGCGCCACCCTGGCGGTGTCGCTGGTGGTCGGCGGCAAGCTGTGGGGCCTGGTTGTCT
GTCACCATTATCTGCCGCGCTTCATCCGTTTCGAGCTGCGGGCGATCTGCAAACGGCTCGCCGAAAGGAT
CGCGACGCGGATCACCGCGCTTGAGAGCGGGAGCGGAGCTACTAACTTCAGCCTGCTGAAGCAGGCTGGA
GACGTGGAGGAGAACCCTGGACCTTCCGCCACCCTCGAGGGAGTGCAGGTGGAGACTATCTCCCCAGGAG
ACGGGCGCACCTTCCCCAAGCGCGGCCAGACCTGCGTGGTGCACTACACCGGGATGCTTGAAGATGGAAA
GAAAGTTGATTCCTCCCGGGACAGAAACAAGCCCTTTAAGTTTATGCTAGGCAAGCAGGAGGTGATCCGA
GGCTGGGAAGAAGGGGTTGCCCAGATGAGTGTGGGTCAGAGAGCCAAACTGACTATATCTCCAGATTATG
CCTATGGTGCCACTGGGCACCCAGGCATCATCCCACCACATGCCACTCTCGTCTTCGATGTGGAGCTTCT
AAAACTGGAATCTGGCGGTGGATCCGGAGTCGACGGATTTGGTGATGTCGGTGCTCTTGAGAGTTTGAGG
GGAAATGCAGATTTGGCTTACATCCTGAGCATGGAGCCCTGTGGCCACTGCCTCATTATCAACAATGTGA
ACTTCTGCCGTGAGTCCGGGCTCCGCACCCGCACTGGCTCCAACATCGACTGTGAGAAGTTGCGGCGTCG
CTTCTCCTCGCTGCATTTCATGGTGGAGGTGAAGGGCGACCTGACTGCCAAGAAAATGGTGCTGGCTTTG
CTGGAGCTGGCGCGGCAGGACCACGGTGCTCTGGACTGCTGCGTGGTGGTCATTCTCTCTCACGGCTGTC
AGGCCAGCCACCTGCAGTTCCCAGGGGCTGTCTACGGCACAGATGGATGCCCTGTGTCGGTCGAGAAGAT
TGTGAACATCTTCAATGGGACCAGCTGCCCCAGCCTGGGAGGGAAGCCCAAGCTCTTTTTCATCCAGGCC
TGTGGTGGGGAGCAGAAAGACCATGGGTTTGAGGTGGCCTCCACTTCCCCTGAAGACGAGTCCCCTGGCA
GTAACCCCGAGCCAGATGCCACCCCGTTCCAGGAAGGTTTGAGGACCTTCGACCAGCTGGACGCCATATC
TAGTTTGCCCACACCCAGTGACATCTTTGTGTCCTACTCTACTTTCCCAGGTTTTGTTTCCTGGAGGGAC
CCCAAGAGTGGCTCCTGGTACGTTGAGACCCTGGACGACATCTTTGAGCAGTGGGCTCACTCTGAAGACC
TGCAGTCCCTCCTGCTTAGGGTCGCTAATGCTGTTTCGGTGAAAGGGATTTATAAACAGATGCCTGGTTG
CTTTAATTTCCTCCGGAAAAAACTTTTCTTTAAAACATCAGTCGACTATCCGTACGACGTACCAGACTAC
GCACTCGACTCTGGCAGCGGAGAGGGCAGAGGAAGTCTTCTAACATGCGGTGACGTGGAGGAGAATCCCG
GCCCTGATAGATCCGGAAAGCCTGAACTCACCGCGACGTCTGTCGAGAAGTTTCTGATCGAAAAGTTCGA
CAGCGTCTCCGACCTGATGCAGCTCTCGGAGGGCGAAGAATCTCGTGCTTTCAGCTTCGATGTAGGAGGG
CGTGGATATGTCCTGCGGGTAAATAGCTGCGCCGATGGTTTCTACAAAGATCGTTATGTTTATCGGCACT
TTGCATCGGCCGCGCTCCCGATTCCGGAAGTGCTTGACATTGGGGAATTCAGCGAGAGCCTGACCTATTG
CATCTCCCGCCGTGCACAGGGTGTCACGTTGCAAGACCTGCCTGAAACCGAACTGCCCGCTGTTCTGCAG
CCGGTCGCGGAGGCCATGGATGCGATCGCTGCGGCCGATCTTAGCCAGACGAGCGGGTTCGGCCCATTCG
GACCGCAAGGAATCGGTCAATACACTACATGGCGTGATTTCATATGCGCGATTGCTGATCCCCATGTGTA
TCACTGGCAAACTGTGATGGACGACACCGTCAGTGCGTCCGTCGCGCAGGCTCTCGATGAGCTGATGCTT
TGGGCCGAGGACTGCCCCGAAGTCCGGCACCTCGTGCACGCGGATTTCGGCTCCAACAATGTCCTGACGG
ACAATGGCCGCATAACAGCGGTCATTGACTGGAGCGAGGCGATGTTCGGGGATTCCCAATACGAGGTCGC
CAACATCTTCTTCTGGAGGCCGTGGTTGGCTTGTATGGAGCAGCAGACGCGCTACTTCGAGCGGAGGCAT
CCGGAGCTTGCAGGATCGCCGCGGCTCCGGGCGTATATGCTCCGCATTGGTCTTGACCAACTCTATCAGA
GCTTGGTTGACGGCAATTTCGATGATGCAGCTTGGGCGCAGGGTCGATGCGACGCAATCGTCCGATCCGG
AGCCGGGACTGTCGGGCGTACACAAATCGCCCGCAGAAGCGCGGCCGTCTGGACCGATGGCTGTGTAGAA
GTACTCGCCGATAGTGGAAACCGACGCCCCAGCACTCGTCCGAGGGCAAAGGAATAGTAAGCACAATTCG
AGCTCGGTACCTTTAAGACCAATGACTTACAAGGCAGCTGTAGATCTTAGCCACTTTTTAAAAGAAAAGG
GGGGACTGGAAGGGCTAGCTCACTCCCAACGAAGACAAGATCTGCTTTTTGCTTGTACTGGGTCTCTCTG
GTTAGACCAGATCTGAGCCTGGGAGCTCTCTGGCTAACTAGGGAACCCACTGCTTAAGCCTCAATAAAGC
TTGCCTTGAGTGCTTCAAGTAGTGTGTGCCCGTCTGTTGTGTGACTCTGGTAACTAGAGATCCCTCAGAC
CCTTTTAGTCAGTGTGGAAAATCTCTAGCAGTAGTAGTTCATGTCATCTTATTATTCAGTATTTATAACT
TGCAAAGAAATGAATATCAGAGAGTGAGAGGAACTTGTTTATTGCAGCTTATAATGGTTACAAATAAAGC
AATAGCATCACAAATTTCACAAATAAAGCATTTTTTTCACTGCATTCTAGTTGTGGTTTGTCCAAACTCA
TCAATGTATCTTATCATGTCTGGCTCTAGCTATCCCGCCCCTAACTCCGCCCATCCCGCCCCTAACTCCG
CCCAGTTCCGCCCATTCTCCGCCCCATGGCTGACTAATTTTTTTTATTTATGCAGAGGCCGAGGCCGCCT
CGGCCTCTGAGCTATTCCAGAAGTAGTGAGGAGGCTTTTTTGGAGGCCTAGGGACGTACCCAATTCGCCC
TATAGTGAGTCGTATTACGCGCGCTCACTGGCCGTCGTTTTACAACGTCGTGACTGGGAAAACCCTGGCG
TTACCCAACTTAATCGCCTTGCAGCACATCCCCCTTTCGCCAGCTGGCGTAATAGCGAAGAGGCCCGCAC
CGATCGCCCTTCCCAACAGTTGCGCAGCCTGAATGGCGAATGGG
[124 nt withheld, positions 8935-9058]
C
[91 nt withheld, positions 9060-9150]
A
[49 nt withheld, positions 9152-9200]
CCTTTGACGTTGGAGTCCACGTTCTTT
[37 nt withheld, positions 9228-9264]
ACCCTATCTCGGTCTATTCTTTTGATTTATAAGGGATTTTGCCGATTTCGGCCTATTGGTTAAAAAATGA
GCTGATTTAACAAAAATTTAACGCGAATTTTAACAAAATATTAACGCTTACAATTT
Features (pLannotate 1.2.2; 27 found; start..end, strand, type, name):
     26..130     +  promoter       AmpR promoter: bla
    131..991     +  CDS            AmpR: β-lactamase; bla; confers resistance to ampicillin, carbenicillin, and related antibiotics
   1162..1750    +  rep_origin     ori: high-copy-number ColE1/pMB1/pBR322/pUC origin of replication
   1933..2025    +  CDS            lacI (fragment): lac repressor; lacI; The lac repressor binds to the lac operator to inhibit transcription in E. coli. This inhibition can be relieved by adding lactose or isopropyl-β-D-thiogalactopyranoside (IPTG).
   2038..2059    +  protein_bind   CAP binding site: CAP binding activates transcription in the presence of cAMP. E. coli catabolite activator protein
   2074..2104    +  promoter       lac promoter: promoter for the E. coli lac operon
   2112..2128    +  protein_bind   lac operator: The lac repressor binds to the lac operator to inhibit transcription in E. coli. This inhibition can be relieved by adding lactose or isopropyl-β-D-thiogalactopyranoside (IPTG). lac repressor encoded by lacI
   2173..2191    +  promoter       T3 promoter: promoter for bacteriophage T3 RNA polymerase
   2219..2445    +  promoter       RSV promoter: Rous sarcoma virus enhancer/promoter
   2446..2626    +  LTR            5' LTR (truncated): truncated 5' long terminal repeat (LTR) from HIV-1
   2673..2798    +  misc_feature   HIV-1 Ψ: packaging signal of human immunodeficiency virus type 1
   2782..3145    +  CDS            HIV-1 gag (fragment): gag protein from human immunodeficiency virus 1; gag
   3291..3524    +  misc_feature   RRE: The Rev response element (RRE) of HIV-1 allows for Rev-dependent mRNA export from the nucleus to the cytoplasm.
   3901..4001    +  CDS            Rev (fragment): human immunodeficiency virus 1 (HIV-1) Rev protein; rev; enhances nuclear export of unspliced and incompletely spliced viral mRNAs
   4020..4136    +  misc_feature   cPPT/CTS: central polypurine tract and central termination sequence of HIV-1
   4279..4628    +  promoter       TRE3GV promoter: 3rd-generation Tet-responsive promoter that can be activated by binding of Tet-On® 3G, optimized for retroviral and lentiviral vectors
   4684..5628    +  CDS            miRFP670: miRFP670 is a basic (constitutively fluorescent) near ir fluorescent protein published in 2016, derived from Rhodopseudomonas palustris. It has low acid sensitivity. It requires the cofactor biliverdin for fluorescence.
   5710..6030    +  CDS            DmrB: F36V mutant of FK506-binding protein FKBP12 binds synthetic ligands that do not bind wild-type FKBP
   6040..6900    +  CDS            CASP9 (fragment): CASP9_HUMAN - Also known as MCH6. Experimental evidence at protein level: Swiss-Prot protein existence level 1. Isoform 2 lacks activity is an dominant-negative inhibitor of caspase-9. From Homo sapiens (Human).
   7017..8037    +  CDS            HygR (fragment): aminoglycoside phosphotransferase from E. coli; aph(4)-Ia; confers resistance to hygromycin
   8057..8194    +  CDS            nef (fragment): NEF_HV1LA - Experimental evidence at protein level: Swiss-Prot protein existence level 1. Extracellular Nef protein targets CD4(+) T-lymphocytes for apoptosis by interacting with CXCR4 surface receptors. From Human immunodeficiency virus type 1 group M subtype B (isolate Lai) (HIV-1).
   8180..8360    +  LTR            5' LTR (truncated): truncated 5' long terminal repeat (LTR) from HIV-1
   8432..8553    +  polyA_signal   SV40 poly(A) signal: SV40 polyadenylation signal
   8593..8728    +  rep_origin     SV40 ori: SV40 origin of replication
   8749..8767    -  promoter       T7 promoter: promoter for bacteriophage T7 RNA polymerase
   8775..8930    +  CDS            lacZα (fragment): LacZα fragment of β-galactosidase; lacZ fragment
   8935..9363    +  rep_origin     f1 ori (sequence partly withheld): f1 bacteriophage origin of replication; arrow indicates direction of (+) strand synthesis
