[The description below was written by a language model from this plasmid's Addgene catalogue record and pLannotate feature annotations shown in this document.]
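Description:
G783A_pLenti-Tet-BattP(GA)-miRFP670-2A-iCasp9-2A-Hygro_rtTA3 is a lentiviral transfer plasmid on a pLenti backbone that installs a Tet-inducible Bxb1 recombinase "landing pad" into mammalian genomes. It is designed as one of two orthogonal pads in dual landing pad cells. In bacteria it is maintained by a high-copy ColE1/pUC-type origin and selected with ampicillin through the bla gene; an f1 ori and an SV40 ori are also present in the backbone. The viral portion has a third-generation-style layout: an RSV promoter drives a truncated HIV-1 5' LTR, followed by the Ψ packaging signal with a gag fragment, the RRE for Rev-dependent RNA export, and the cPPT/CTS. A truncated 3' LTR and an SV40 poly(A) signal close the unit.

The payload is driven by a TRE3G-type Tet-responsive promoter. According to the construct name, a Bxb1 attP site carrying the GA central dinucleotide variant sits immediately downstream of this promoter, although the feature table does not annotate it. After it comes a single open reading frame linked by 2A peptides. This frame encodes the near-infrared fluorescent protein miRFP670, iCasp9 (an FKBP12 F36V dimerisation domain fused to a caspase-9 fragment) and hygromycin resistance. Cells carrying the pad can therefore be identified by fluorescence and enriched with hygromycin. When Bxb1 integrates a matching attB plasmid, the cassette should be displaced from the promoter, so a dimeriser drug can activate iCasp9 and kill unrecombined cells, which is the negative selection named in the purpose. The name also indicates an rtTA3 transactivator, but the feature table does not annotate one, and the annotated HygR is followed almost directly by the 3' LTR region, so its presence in the sequenced record cannot be confirmed.
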