Addgene plasmid #200635: G783A_pLenti-Tet-BattP(GA)-miRFP670-2A-iCasp9-2A-Hygro_rtTA3
Purpose: Negative selection hygromycin resistant Tet-inducible Matreyek Bxb1(GA) landing pad for dual landing pad cells
Depositing lab: Kenneth Matreyek. Depositing organization: Case Western Reserve University. Publication: Mammalian Genomic Manipulation with Orthogonal Bxb1 DNA Recombinase Sites for the Functional Characterization of Protein Variants. Roelle SM, Kamath ND, Matreyek KA. ACS Synth Biol. 2023 Nov 3. doi: 10.1021/acssynbio.3c00355. PubMed 37922210.
Backbone
  Vector backbone: pLenti
  Vector type: Lentiviral
  Selectable markers: Hygromycin ; miRFP670
Growth in bacteria
  Bacterial resistance: Ampicillin, 100 μg/mL
  Growth temperature: 37°C
  Growth strain: NEB Stable
  Copy number: Unknown
Gene/Insert
  Gene/Insert name: iCasp9
  Species: Synthetic
  Promoter: pTRE3G
  Cloning method: Gibson Cloning
Terms and licenses: Academic/Nonprofit Terms; Industry Terms: Not Available to Industry
How to cite: G783A_pLenti-Tet-BattP(GA)-miRFP670-2A-iCasp9-2A-Hygro_rtTA3 was a gift from Kenneth Matreyek (Addgene plasmid # 200635 ; http://n2t.net/addgene:200635 ; RRID:Addgene_200635)
